Addgene plasmid #111684: MAC_N_CDK7
Purpose: MAC-tagged gene expression
Depositing lab: Markku Varjosalo. Depositing organization: University of Helsinki, Institute of Biotechnology. Publication: An AP-MS- and BioID-compatible MAC-tag enables comprehensive mapping of protein interactions and subcellular localizations. Liu X, Salokas K, Tamene F, Jiu Y, Weldatsadik RG, Ohman T, Varjosalo M. Nat Commun. 2018 Mar 22;9(1):1188. doi: 10.1038/s41467-018-03523-2. PubMed 29568061.
Backbone
  Vector backbone: MAC-tag-N
  Backbone manufacturer: Markku Varjosalo, Addgene plasmid #108078
  Vector type: Mammalian Expression
Growth in bacteria
  Bacterial resistance: Ampicillin, 100 μg/mL
  Growth temperature: 37°C
  Growth strain: DH5alpha
  Copy number: High Copy
Gene/Insert
  Gene/Insert name: CDK7 (alt name: CDK7)
  Species: H. sapiens (human)
  Entrez Gene: CDK7 (a.k.a. CAK, CAK1, CDKN7, HCAK, MO15, STK1, p39MO15)
  Cloning method: Gateway Cloning
Terms and licenses: Academic/Nonprofit Terms; Industry Terms: Not Available to Industry
Depositor comments: CCSB-DFCI hORFeome collection(11056_G03)
How to cite: MAC_N_CDK7 was a gift from Markku Varjosalo (Addgene plasmid # 111684 ; http://n2t.net/addgene:111684 ; RRID:Addgene_111684)
