[The description below was written by a language model from this plasmid's Addgene catalogue record and pLannotate feature annotations shown in this document.]
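Description:
MAC_N_CDK7 is a mammalian expression plasmid built on the MAC-tag-N Gateway destination backbone. It carries the human CDK7 open reading frame, sourced from an hORFeome clone collection, fused at its N-terminus to the MAC-tag. It is propagated in E. coli through a high-copy ColE1/pUC-type origin with ampicillin selection (AmpR under its bla promoter). Partial f1 ori, lac promoter/operator and bom fragments remain as backbone remnants.

Expression is driven by the CMV immediate early enhancer and promoter. These are followed by short matches annotated as tet operator-containing promoter fragments, which suggests a tetracycline-regulatable CMV/TetO arrangement, although the catalogue fields do not state inducibility. The coding region begins with an E. coli birA-derived biotin ligase, followed by an HA epitope fragment and two Strep-Tag II motifs. It then runs through an attB1 site into CDK7, which is flanked downstream by attB2 (the scars of Gateway recombination) and terminated by a bGH polyadenylation signal. The associated publication describes the MAC-tag as compatible with both affinity purification mass spectrometry and BioID. The Strep tags allow purification of CDK7 complexes, the biotin ligase allows proximity-dependent biotinylation of nearby proteins, and the HA epitope allows detection or localisation.

Downstream, an FRT site sits directly before a hygromycin resistance gene with an SV40 poly(A) signal and no complete promoter annotated upstream. This layout is typical of vectors designed for FLP-mediated integration into a genomic FRT landing site, where integration activates the marker for stable-line selection. The stated purpose is MAC-tagged gene expression, here for mapping the interactions and subcellular localisation of CDK7, a kinase that acts in cell cycle control and RNA polymerase II transcription.
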