Features (pLannotate 1.2.2; 27 found; start..end, strand, type, name):
     21..400     +  enhancer       CMV enhancer: human cytomegalovirus immediate early enhancer
    401..604     +  promoter       CMV promoter: human cytomegalovirus (CMV) immediate early promoter
    606..625     +  promoter       PLtetO-1 promoter (fragment): modified phage lambda PL promoter with tet operator sites (Lutz and Bujard, 1997)
    627..646     +  promoter       PLtetO-1 promoter (fragment): modified phage lambda PL promoter with tet operator sites (Lutz and Bujard, 1997)
    654..687     +  promoter       TRE3GV promoter (fragment): 3rd-generation Tet-responsive promoter that can be activated by binding of Tet-On® 3G, optimized for retroviral and lentiviral vectors
    847..1809    +  CDS            birA: BIRA_ECOLI - Also known as bioR, dhbB. Experimental evidence at protein level: Swiss-Prot protein existence level 1. Acts both as a biotin--[acetyl-CoA-carboxylase] ligase and a biotin-operon repressor. In the presence of ATP, BirA activates biotin to form the BirA-biotinyl-5'-adenylate (BirA-bio-5'-AMP or holoBirA) complex. HoloBirA can either transfer the biotinyl moiety to the biotin carboxyl carrier protein (BCCP) subunit of acetyl-CoA carboxylase, or bind to the biotin operator site and inhibit transcription of the operon. From Escherichia coli (strain K12).
   1810..1835    +  CDS            3xHA (fragment): three tandem HA epitope tags
   1867..1886    +  CDS            Strep-Tag II (fragment): peptide that binds Strep-Tactin®, an engineered form of streptavidin
   1927..1949    +  CDS            Strep-Tag II (fragment): peptide that binds Strep-Tactin®, an engineered form of streptavidin
   1963..1987    +  protein_bind   attB1: mutant version of attB; recombination site for the Gateway® BP reaction BP Clonase™
   1993..3030    +  CDS            CDK7: CDK7_HUMAN - Also known as CAK, CAK1, CDKN7, MO15, STK1. Experimental evidence at protein level: Swiss-Prot protein existence level 1. Serine/threonine kinase involved in cell cycle control and in RNA polymerase II-mediated RNA transcription. Cyclin-dependent kinases (CDKs) are activated by the binding to a cyclin and mediate the progression through the cell cycle. Each different complex controls a specific transition between 2 subsequent phases in the cell cycle. Required for both activation and complex formation of CDK1/cyclin-B during G2-M transition, and for activation of CDK2/cyclins duri
   3032..3056    -  protein_bind   attB2: mutant version of attB; recombination site for the Gateway® BP reaction BP Clonase™
   3100..3324    +  polyA_signal   bGH poly(A) signal: bovine growth hormone polyadenylation signal
   3328..3349    +  promoter       SV40 promoter (fragment): SV40 enhancer and early promoter
   3370..3603    +  rep_origin     f1 ori (fragment) (sequence partly withheld): f1 bacteriophage origin of replication; arrow indicates direction of (+) strand synthesis
   3608..3655    +  protein_bind   FRT: FLP-mediated recombination occurs in the 8-bp core sequence TCTAGAAA (Turan and Bode, 2011). FLP recombinase from the Saccharomyces cerevisiae 2μ plasmid
   3663..4685    +  CDS            HygR: aminoglycoside phosphotransferase from E. coli; aph(4)-Ia; confers resistance to hygromycin
   4695..4820    +  CDS            ble (fragment): BLE_KLEPN - Experimental evidence at protein level: Swiss-Prot protein existence level 1. Binding protein with a strong affinity to the bleomycin family of antibiotics. Binds to CL990; an antimitotic-antibiotic compound. From Klebsiella pneumoniae.
   4815..4936    +  polyA_signal   SV40 poly(A) signal: SV40 polyadenylation signal
   5009..5025    -  protein_bind   lac operator: The lac repressor binds to the lac operator to inhibit transcription in E. coli. This inhibition can be relieved by adding lactose or isopropyl-β-D-thiogalactopyranoside (IPTG). lac repressor encoded by lacI
   5033..5063    -  promoter       lac promoter: promoter for the E. coli lac operon
   5078..5099    -  protein_bind   CAP binding site: CAP binding activates transcription in the presence of cAMP. E. coli catabolite activator protein
   5112..5204    -  CDS            lacI (fragment): lac repressor; lacI; The lac repressor binds to the lac operator to inhibit transcription in E. coli. This inhibition can be relieved by adding lactose or isopropyl-β-D-thiogalactopyranoside (IPTG).
   5387..5975    -  rep_origin     ori: high-copy-number ColE1/pMB1/pBR322/pUC origin of replication
   6146..7006    -  CDS            AmpR: β-lactamase; bla; confers resistance to ampicillin, carbenicillin, and related antibiotics
   7007..7111    -  promoter       AmpR promoter: bla
   7170..7222    -  misc_feature   bom (fragment): basis of mobility region from pBR322
>Addgene plasmid #111684 | MAC_N_CDK7 | addgene full sequence | sequence record 212857 | Addgene NGS Result
ACGGGCCAGATATACGCGTTGACATTGATTATTGACTAGTTATTAATAGTAATCAATTACGGGGTCATTA
GTTCATAGCCCATATATGGAGTTCCGCGTTACATAACTTACGGTAAATGGCCCGCCTGGCTGACCGCCCA
ACGACCCCCGCCCATTGACGTCAATAATGACGTATGTTCCCATAGTAACGCCAATAGGGACTTTCCATTG
ACGTCAATGGGTGGAGTATTTACGGTAAACTGCCCACTTGGCAGTACATCAAGTGTATCATATGCCAAGT
ACGCCCCCTATTGACGTCAATGACGGTAAATGGCCCGCCTGGCATTATGCCCAGTACATGACCTTATGGG
ACTTTCCTACTTGGCAGTACATCTACGTATTAGTCATCGCTATTACCATGGTGATGCGGTTTTGGCAGTA
CATCAATGGGCGTGGATAGCGGTTTGACTCACGGGGATTTCCAAGTCTCCACCCCATTGACGTCAATGGG
AGTTTGTTTTGGCACCAAAATCAACGGGACTTTCCAAAATGTCGTAACAACTCCGCCCCATTGACGCAAA
TGGGCGGTAGGCGTGTACGGTGGGAGGTCTATATAAGCAGAGCTCTCCCTATCAGTGATAGAGATCTCCC
TATCAGTGATAGAGATCGTCGACGAGCTCGTTTAGTGAACCGTCAGATCGCCTGGAGACGCCATCCACGC
TGTTTTGACCTCCATAGAAGACACCGGGACCGATCCAGCCTCCGGACTCTAGCGTTTAAACTTAAGCTTG
GTACCGAGCTCGGATCCACTAGTCCAGTGTGGTGGAATTCTGCAGATATCCAGCACAGTGGCGGCCGCTC
GAGACCATGAAGGACAACACCGTGCCCCTGAAGCTGATCGCCCTGCTGGCCAACGGCGAGTTCCACTCTG
GCGAGCAGCTGGGCGAGACACTGGGCATGAGCAGAGCCGCCATCAACAAGCACATCCAGACCCTGCGGGA
CTGGGGCGTGGACGTGTTCACAGTGCCCGGCAAGGGCTACAGCCTGCCCGAGCCCATCCAGCTGCTGAAC
GCCAAGCAGATCCTGGGCCAGCTGGATGGCGGATCTGTGGCCGTGCTGCCCGTGATCGACAGCACCAACC
AGTATCTGCTCGACCGGATCGGCGAGCTGAAGTCCGGCGACGCCTGTATCGCCGAGTACCAGCAGGCCGG
CAGAGGCGGCAGGGGCAGAAAGTGGTTCAGCCCCTTCGGCGCCAACCTGTACCTGAGCATGTTCTGGAGA
CTGGAACAGGGCCCAGCCGCCGCTATTGGCCTGAGCCTGGTCATCGGCATCGTGATGGCCGAGGTGCTGC
GGAAGCTGGGCGCCGACAAAGTGCGCGTGAAGTGGCCCAACGACCTGTATCTGCAGGACCGGAAGCTGGC
CGGCATCCTGGTGGAACTGACCGGCAAAACAGGCGACGCCGCCCAGATCGTGATCGGCGCTGGCATCAAC
ATGGCCATGCGGCGGGTGGAAGAGAGCGTGGTCAACCAGGGCTGGATCACCCTGCAGGAAGCCGGCATCA
ACCTGGACCGGAACACCCTGGCCGCCATGCTGATCAGAGAGCTGAGAGCCGCCCTGGAACTGTTCGAGCA
GGAAGGCCTGGCCCCCTACCTGAGCAGATGGGAGAAGCTGGACAACTTCATCAACCGGCCCGTGAAACTG
ATCATCGGCGACAAAGAGATCTTCGGCATCAGCCGGGGCATCGACAAGCAGGGGGCCCTGCTCCTGGAAC
AGGACGGCATCATCAAGCCCTGGATGGGCGGCGAGATCAGCCTGCGGAGCGCCGAGAAGTACCCATACGA
TGTTCCTGACTATGCCGGTACCGAGCTCGGATCCACCATGGCTAGCTGGAGCCACCCGCAGTTCGAGAAA
GGTGGAGGTTCCGGAGGTGGATCGGGAGGTGGATCGTGGAGCCACCCGCAGTTCGAAAAAGCGGCCGATA
TCACAAGTTTGTACAAAAAAGCAGGCTCCACCATGGCTCTGGACGTGAAGTCTCGGGCAAAGCGTTATGA
GAAGCTGGACTTCCTTGGGGAGGGACAGTTTGCCACCGTTTACAAGGCCAGAGATAAGAATACCAACCAA
ATTGTCGCCATTAAGAAAATCAAACTTGGACATAGATCAGAAGCTAAAGATGGTATAAATAGAACCGCCT
TAAGAGAGATAAAATTATTACAGGAGCTAAGTCATCCAAATATAATTGGTCTCCTTGATGCTTTTGGACA
TAAATCTAATATTAGCCTTGTCTTTGATTTTATGGAAACTGATCTAGAGGTTATAATAAAGGATAATAGT
CTTGTGCTGACACCATCACACATCAAAGCCTACATGTTGATGACTCTTCAAGGATTAGAATATTTACATC
AACATTGGATCCTACATAGGGATCTGAAACCAAACAACTTGTTGCTAGATGAAAATGGAGTTCTAAAACT
GGCAGATTTTGGCCTGGCCAAATCTTTTGGGAGCCCCAATAGAGCTTATACACATCAGGTTGTAACCAGG
TGGTATCGGGCCCCCGAGTTACTATTTGGAGCTAGGATGTATGGTGTAGGTGTGGACATGTGGGCTGTTG
GCTGTATATTAGCAGAGTTACTTCTAAGGGTTCCTTTTTTGCCAGGAGATTCAGACCTTGATCAGCTAAC
AAGAATATTTGAAACTTTGGGCACACCAACTGAGGAACAGTGGCCGGACATGTGTAGTCTTCCAGATTAT
GTGACATTTAAGAGTTTCCCTGGAATACCTTTGCATCACATCTTCAGTGCAGCAGGAGACGACTTACTAG
ATCTCATACAAGGCTTATTCTTATTTAATCCATGTGCTCGAATTACGGCCACACAGGCACTGAAAATGAA
GTATTTCAGTAATCGGCCAGGGCCAACACCTGGATGTCAGCTGCCAAGACCAAACTGTCCAGTGGAAACC
TTAAAGGAGCAATCAAATCCAGCTTTGGCAATAAAAAGGAAAAGAACAGAGGCCTTAGAACAAGGAGGAT
TGCCCAAGAAACTAATTTTTGACCCAGCTTTCTTGTACAAAGTGGTGACGTAAGCTAGGGGCCCGTTTAA
ACCCGCTGATCAGCCTCGACTGTGCCTTCTAGTTGCCAGCCATCTGTTGTTTGCCCCTCCCCCGTGCCTT
CCTTGACCCTGGAAGGTGCCACTCCCACTGTCCTTTCCTAATAAAATGAGGAAATTGCATCGCATTGTCT
GAGTAGGTGTCATTCTATTCTGGGGGGTGGGGTGGGGCAGGACAGCAAGGGGGAGGATTGGGAAGACAAT
AGCAGGCATGCTGGGGATGCGGTGGGCTCTATGGCTTCTGAGGCGGAAAGAACCAGCTGGGGCTCTAGGG
GGTATCCCC
[124 nt withheld, positions 3370-3493]
C
[91 nt withheld, positions 3495-3585]
AGGGTGATGGTTCACGTACCTAGAAGTTCCTATTCCGAAGTTCCTATTCTCTAGAAAGTATAGGAACTTC
CTTGGCCAAAAAGCCTGAACTCACCGCGACGTCTGTCGAGAAGTTTCTGATCGAAAAGTTCGACAGCGTC
TCCGACCTGATGCAGCTCTCGGAGGGCGAAGAATCTCGTGCTTTCAGCTTCGATGTAGGAGGGCGTGGAT
ATGTCCTGCGGGTAAATAGCTGCGCCGATGGTTTCTACAAAGATCGTTATGTTTATCGGCACTTTGCATC
GGCCGCGCTCCCGATTCCGGAAGTGCTTGACATTGGGGAATTCAGCGAGAGCCTGACCTATTGCATCTCC
CGCCGTGCACAGGGTGTCACGTTGCAAGACCTGCCTGAAACCGAACTGCCCGCTGTTCTGCAGCCGGTCG
CGGAGGCCATGGATGCGATCGCTGCGGCCGATCTTAGCCAGACGAGCGGGTTCGGCCCATTCGGACCGCA
AGGAATCGGTCAATACACTACATGGCGTGATTTCATATGCGCGATTGCTGATCCCCATGTGTATCACTGG
CAAACTGTGATGGACGACACCGTCAGTGCGTCCGTCGCGCAGGCTCTCGATGAGCTGATGCTTTGGGCCG
AGGACTGCCCCGAAGTCCGGCACCTCGTGCACGCGGATTTCGGCTCCAACAATGTCCTGACGGACAATGG
CCGCATAACAGCGGTCATTGACTGGAGCGAGGCGATGTTCGGGGATTCCCAATACGAGGTCGCCAACATC
TTCTTCTGGAGGCCGTGGTTGGCTTGTATGGAGCAGCAGACGCGCTACTTCGAGCGGAGGCATCCGGAGC
TTGCAGGATCGCCGCGGCTCCGGGCGTATATGCTCCGCATTGGTCTTGACCAACTCTATCAGAGCTTGGT
TGACGGCAATTTCGATGATGCAGCTTGGGCGCAGGGTCGATGCGACGCAATCGTCCGATCCGGAGCCGGG
ACTGTCGGGCGTACACAAATCGCCCGCAGAAGCGCGGCCGTCTGGACCGATGGCTGTGTAGAAGTACTCG
CCGATAGTGGAAACCGACGCCCCAGCACTCGTCCGAGGGCAAAGGAATAGCACGTACTACGAGATTTCGA
TTCCACCGCCGCCTTCTATGAAAGGTTGGGCTTCGGAATCGTTTTCCGGGACGCCGGCTGGATGATCCTC
CAGCGCGGGGATCTCATGCTGGAGTTCTTCGCCCACCCCAACTTGTTTATTGCAGCTTATAATGGTTACA
AATAAAGCAATAGCATCACAAATTTCACAAATAAAGCATTTTTTTCACTGCATTCTAGTTGTGGTTTGTC
CAAACTCATCAATGTATCTTATCATGTCTGTATACCGTCGACCTCTAGCTAGAGCTTGGCGTAATCATGG
TCATAGCTGTTTCCTGTGTGAAATTGTTATCCGCTCACAATTCCACACAACATACGAGCCGGAAGCATAA
AGTGTAAAGCCTGGGGTGCCTAATGAGTGAGCTAACTCACATTAATTGCGTTGCGCTCACTGCCCGCTTT
CCAGTCGGGAAACCTGTCGTGCCAGCTGCATTAATGAATCGGCCAACGCGCGGGGAGAGGCGGTTTGCGT
ATTGGGCGCTCTTCCGCTTCCTCGCTCACTGACTCGCTGCGCTCGGTCGTTCGGCTGCGGCGAGCGGTAT
CAGCTCACTCAAAGGCGGTAATACGGTTATCCACAGAATCAGGGGATAACGCAGGAAAGAACATGTGAGC
AAAAGGCCAGCAAAAGGCCAGGAACCGTAAAAAGGCCGCGTTGCTGGCGTTTTTCCATAGGCTCCGCCCC
CCTGACGAGCATCACAAAAATCGACGCTCAAGTCAGAGGTGGCGAAACCCGACAGGACTATAAAGATACC
AGGCGTTTCCCCCTGGAAGCTCCCTCGTGCGCTCTCCTGTTCCGACCCTGCCGCTTACCGGATACCTGTC
CGCCTTTCTCCCTTCGGGAAGCGTGGCGCTTTCTCATAGCTCACGCTGTAGGTATCTCAGTTCGGTGTAG
GTCGTTCGCTCCAAGCTGGGCTGTGTGCACGAACCCCCCGTTCAGCCCGACCGCTGCGCCTTATCCGGTA
ACTATCGTCTTGAGTCCAACCCGGTAAGACACGACTTATCGCCACTGGCAGCAGCCACTGGTAACAGGAT
TAGCAGAGCGAGGTATGTAGGCGGTGCTACAGAGTTCTTGAAGTGGTGGCCTAACTACGGCTACACTAGA
AGAACAGTATTTGGTATCTGCGCTCTGCTGAAGCCAGTTACCTTCGGAAAAAGAGTTGGTAGCTCTTGAT
CCGGCAAACAAACCACCGCTGGTAGCGGTGGTTTTTTTGTTTGCAAGCAGCAGATTACGCGCAGAAAAAA
AGGATCTCAAGAAGATCCTTTGATCTTTTCTACGGGGTCTGACGCTCAGTGGAACGAAAACTCACGTTAA
GGGATTTTGGTCATGAGATTATCAAAAAGGATCTTCACCTAGATCCTTTTAAATTAAAAATGAAGTTTTA
AATCAATCTAAAGTATATATGAGTAAACTTGGTCTGACAGTTACCAATGCTTAATCAGTGAGGCACCTAT
CTCAGCGATCTGTCTATTTCGTTCATCCATAGTTGCCTGACTCCCCGTCGTGTAGATAACTACGATACGG
GAGGGCTTACCATCTGGCCCCAGTGCTGCAATGATACCGCGAGACCCACGCTCACCGGCTCCAGATTTAT
CAGCAATAAACCAGCCAGCCGGAAGGGCCGAGCGCAGAAGTGGTCCTGCAACTTTATCCGCCTCCATCCA
GTCTATTAATTGTTGCCGGGAAGCTAGAGTAAGTAGTTCGCCAGTTAATAGTTTGCGCAACGTTGTTGCC
ATTGCTACAGGCATCGTGGTGTCACGCTCGTCGTTTGGTATGGCTTCATTCAGCTCCGGTTCCCAACGAT
CAAGGCGAGTTACATGATCCCCCATGTTGTGCAAAAAAGCGGTTAGCTCCTTCGGTCCTCCGATCGTTGT
CAGAAGTAAGTTGGCCGCAGTGTTATCACTCATGGTTATGGCAGCACTGCATAATTCTCTTACTGTCATG
CCATCCGTAAGATGCTTTTCTGTGACTGGTGAGTACTCAACCAAGTCATTCTGAGAATAGTGTATGCGGC
GACCGAGTTGCTCTTGCCCGGCGTCAATACGGGATAATACCGCGCCACATAGCAGAACTTTAAAAGTGCT
CATCATTGGAAAACGTTCTTCGGGGCGAAAACTCTCAAGGATCTTACCGCTGTTGAGATCCAGTTCGATG
TAACCCACTCGTGCACCCAACTGATCTTCAGCATCTTTTACTTTCACCAGCGTTTCTGGGTGAGCAAAAA
CAGGAAGGCAAAATGCCGCAAAAAAGGGAATAAGGGCGACACGGAAATGTTGAATACTCATACTCTTCCT
TTTTCAATATTATTGAAGCATTTATCAGGGTTATTGTCTCATGAGCGGATACATATTTGAATGTATTTAG
AAAAATAAACAAATAGGGGTTCCGCGCACATTTCCCCGAAAAGTGCCACCTGACGTCGACGGATCGGGAG
ATCTCCCGATCCCCTATGGTGCACTCTCAGTACAATCTGCTCTGATGCCGCATAGTTAAGCCAGTATCTG
CTCCCTGCTTGTGTGTTGGAGGTCGCTGAGTAGTGCGCGAGCAAAATTTAAGCTACAACAAGGCAAGGCT
TGACCGACAATTGCATGAAGAATCTGCTTAGGGTTAGGCGTTTTGCGCTGCTTCGCGATGT
